>Addgene plasmid #65422 | pFBGR | depositor full sequence | sequence record 113807 | pFBGR sequence 7239 bps
G
[124 nt withheld, positions 2-125]
C
[91 nt withheld, positions 127-217]
A
[49 nt withheld, positions 219-267]
CCTTTGACGTTGGAGTCCACGTTCTTT
[37 nt withheld, positions 295-331]
ACCCTATCTCGGTCTATTCTTTTGATTTATAAGGGATTTTGCCGATTTCGGCCTATTGGTTAAAAAATGA
GCTGATTTAACAAAAATTTAACGCGAATTTTAACAAAATATTAACGTTTACAATTTCAGGTGGCACTTTT
CGGGGAAATGTGCGCGGAACCCCTATTTGTTTATTTTTCTAAATACATTCAAATATGTATCCGCTCATGA
GACAATAACCCTGATAAATGCTTCAATAATATTGAAAAAGGAAGAGTATGAGTATTCAACATTTCCGTGT
CGCCCTTATTCCCTTTTTTGCGGCATTTTGCCTTCCTGTTTTTGCTCACCCAGAAACGCTGGTGAAAGTA
AAAGATGCTGAAGATCAGTTGGGTGCACGAGTGGGTTACATCGAACTGGATCTCAACAGCGGTAAGATCC
TTGAGAGTTTTCGCCCCGAAGAACGTTTTCCAATGATGAGCACTTTTAAAGTTCTGCTATGTGGCGCGGT
ATTATCCCGTATTGACGCCGGGCAAGAGCAACTCGGTCGCCGCATACACTATTCTCAGAATGACTTGGTT
GAGTACTCACCAGTCACAGAAAAGCATCTTACGGATGGCATGACAGTAAGAGAATTATGCAGTGCTGCCA
TAACCATGAGTGATAACACTGCGGCCAACTTACTTCTGACAACGATCGGAGGACCGAAGGAGCTAACCGC
TTTTTTGCACAACATGGGGGATCATGTAACTCGCCTTGATCGTTGGGAACCGGAGCTGAATGAAGCCATA
CCAAACGACGAGCGTGACACCACGATGCCTGTAGCAATGGCAACAACGTTGCGCAAACTATTAACTGGCG
AACTACTTACTCTAGCTTCCCGGCAACAATTAATAGACTGGATGGAGGCGGATAAAGTTGCAGGACCACT
TCTGCGCTCGGCCCTTCCGGCTGGCTGGTTTATTGCTGATAAATCTGGAGCCGGTGAGCGTGGGTCTCGC
GGTATCATTGCAGCACTGGGGCCAGATGGTAAGCCCTCCCGTATCGTAGTTATCTACACGACGGGGAGTC
AGGCAACTATGGATGAACGAAATAGACAGATCGCTGAGATAGGTGCCTCACTGATTAAGCATTGGTAACT
GTCAGACCAAGTTTACTCATATATACTTTAGATTGATTTAAAACTTCATTTTTAATTTAAAAGGATCTAG
GTGAAGATCCTTTTTGATAATCTCATGACCAAAATCCCTTAACGTGAGTTTTCGTTCCACTGAGCGTCAG
ACCCCGTAGAAAAGATCAAAGGATCTTCTTGAGATCCTTTTTTTCTGCGCGTAATCTGCTGCTTGCAAAC
AAAAAAACCACCGCTACCAGCGGTGGTTTGTTTGCCGGATCAAGAGCTACCAACTCTTTTTCCGAAGGTA
ACTGGCTTCAGCAGAGCGCAGATACCAAATACTGTCCTTCTAGTGTAGCCGTAGTTAGGCCACCACTTCA
AGAACTCTGTAGCACCGCCTACATACCTCGCTCTGCTAATCCTGTTACCAGTGGCTGCTGCCAGTGGCGA
TAAGTCGTGTCTTACCGGGTTGGACTCAAGACGATAGTTACCGGATAAGGCGCAGCGGTCGGGCTGAACG
GGGGGTTCGTGCACACAGCCCAGCTTGGAGCGAACGACCTACACCGAACTGAGATACCTACAGCGTGAGC
ATTGAGAAAGCGCCACGCTTCCCGAAGGGAGAAAGGCGGACAGGTATCCGGTAAGCGGCAGGGTCGGAAC
AGGAGAGCGCACGAGGGAGCTTCCAGGGGGAAACGCCTGGTATCTTTATAGTCCTGTCGGGTTTCGCCAC
CTCTGACTTGAGCGTCGATTTTTGTGATGCTCGTCAGGGGGGCGGAGCCTATGGAAAAACGCCAGCAACG
CGGCCTTTTTACGGTTCCTGGCCTTTTGCTGGCCTTTTGCTCACATGTTCTTTCCTGCGTTATCCCCTGA
TTCTGTGGATAACCGTATTACCGCCTTTGAGTGAGCTGATACCGCTCGCCGCAGCCGAACGACCGAGCGC
AGCGAGTCAGTGAGCGAGGAAGCGGAAGAGCGCCTGATGCGGTATTTTCTCCTTACGCATCTGTGCGGTA
TTTCACACCGCAGACCAGCCGCGTAACCTGGCAAAATCGGTTACGGTTGAGTAATAAATGGATGCCCTGC
GTAAGCGGGTGTGGGCGGACAATAAAGTCTTAAACTGAACAAAATAGATCTAAACTATGACAATAAAGTC
TTAAACTAGACAGAATAGTTGTAAACTGAAATCAGTCCAGTTATGCTGTGAAAAAGCATACTGGACTTTT
GTTATGGCTAAAGCAAACTCTTCATTTTCTGAAGTGCAAATTGCCCGTCGTATTAAAGAGGGGCGTGGCC
AAGGGCATGGTAAAGACTATATTCGCGGCGTTGTGACAATTTACCGAACAACTCCGCGGCCGGGAAGCCG
ATCTCGGCTTGAACGAATTGTTAGGTGGCGGTACTTGGGTCGATATCAAAGTGCATCACTTCTTCCCGTA
TGCCCAACTTTGTATAGAGAGCCACTGCGGGATCGTCACCGTAATCTGCTTGCACGTAGATCACATAAGC
ACCAAGCGCGTTGGCCTCATGCTTGAGGAGATTGATGAGCGCGGTGGCAATGCCCTGCCTCCGGTGCTCG
CCGGAGACTGCGAGATCATAGATATAGATCTCACTACGCGGCTGCTCAAACCTGGGCAGAACGTAAGCCG
CGAGAGCGCCAACAACCGCTTCTTGGTCGAAGGCAGCAAGCGCGATGAATGTCTTACTACGGAGCAAGTT
CCCGAGGTAATCGGAGTCCGGCTGATGTTGGGAGTAGGTGGCTACGTCTCCGAACTCACGACCGAAAAGA
TCAAGAGCAGCCCGCATGGATTTGACTTGGTCAGGGCCGAGCCTACATGTGCGAATGATGCCCATACTTG
AGCCACCTAACTTTGTTTTAGGGCGACTGCCCTGCTGCGTAACATCGTTGCTGCTGCGTAACATCGTTGC
TGCTCCATAACATCAAACATCGACCCACGGCGTAACGCGCTTGCTGCTTGGATGCCCGAGGCATAGACTG
TACAAAAAAACAGTCATAACAAGCCATGAAAACCGCCACTGCGCCGTTACCACCGCTGCGTTCGGTCAAG
GTTCTGGACCAGTTGCGTGAGCGCATACGCTACTTGCATTACAGTTTACGAACCGAACAGGCTTATGTCA
ACTGGGTTCGTGCCTTCATCCGTTTCCACGGTGTGCGTCACCCGGCAACCTTGGGCAGCAGCGAAGTCGA
GGCATTTCTGTCCTGGCTGGCGAACGAGCGCAAGGTTTCGGTCTCCACGCATCGTCAGGCATTGGCGGCC
TTGCTGTTCTTCTACGGCAAGGTGCTGTGCACGGATCTGCCCTGGCTTCAGGAGATCGGAAGACCTCGGC
CGTCGCGGCGCTTGCCGGTGGTGCTGACCCCGGATGAAGTGGTTCGCATCCTCGGTTTTCTGGAAGGCGA
GCATCGTTTGTTCGCCCAGGACTCTAGCTATAGTTCTAGTGGTTGGCTACATTATTGAAGCATTTATCAG
GGTTATTGTCTCAGACCTGCAGGCAGCTGCGCGCTCGCTCGCTCACTGAGGCCGCCCGGGCAAAGCCCGG
GCGTCGGGCGACCTTTGGTCGCCCGGCCTCAGTGAGCGAGCGAGCGCGCAGAGAGGGAGTGGCCAACTCC
ATCACTAGGGGTTCCTTGTAGTTAATGATTAACCCGCCATGCTACTTATCTACGTAGCCATGCTCTAGAG
CGGCCGCTCGGTCCGCACGTGTCCGGAGATCCAGACATGATAAGATACATTGATGAGTTTGGACAAACCA
CAACTAGAATGCAGTGAAAAAAATGCTTTATTTGTGAAATTTGTGATGCTATTGCTTTATTTGTAACCAT
TATAAGCTGCAATAAACAAGTTGGGCCATGGTCGGCCGCTGCGCGCGTAATACGACTCACTATAGGGCGA
ATTGGGTACCCACACCAGCCACCACCTTCTGATAGGCAGCCTGCACCTGAGGTTAATCACTTAGTGATGG
TGATGGTGATGGTGGTGCTCGAGATCCTCGGGGTCTTCCGGGGCGAGTTCTGGCTGGCTTGCACGTGTAT
ACAGCTGTGCGGCCGGCCGCTTTACTTGTACAGCTCGTCCATGCCGAGAGTGATCCCGGCGGCGGTCACG
AACTCCAGCAGGACCATGTGATCGCGCTTCTCGTTGGGGTCTTTGCTCAGGGCGGACTGGGTGCTCAGGT
AGTGGTTGTCGGGCAGCAGCACGGGGCCGTCGCCGATGGGGGTGTTCTGCTGGTAGTGGTCGGCGAGCTG
CACGCTGCCGTCCTCGATGTTGTGGCGGATCTTGAAGTTCACCTTGATGCCGTTCTTCTGCTTGTCGGCC
ATGATATAGACGTTGTGGCTGTTGTAGTTGTACTCCAGCTTGTGCCCCAGGATGTTGCCGTCCTCCTTGA
AGTCGATGCCCTTCAGCTCGATGCGGTTCACCAGGGTGTCGCCCTCGAACTTCACCTCGGCGCGGGTCTT
GTAGTTGCCGTCGTCCTTGAAGAAGATGGTGCGCTCCTGGACGTAGCCTTCGGGCATGGCGGACTTGAAG
AAGTCGTGCTGCTTCATGTGGTCGGGGTAGCGGCTGAAGCACTGCACGCCGTAGGTCAGGGTGGTCACGA
GGGTGGGCCAGGGCACGGGCAGCTTGCCGGTGGTGCAGATGAACTTCAGGGTCAGCTTGCCGTAGGTGGC
ATCGCCCTCGCCCTCGCCGGACACGCTGAACTTGTGGCCGTTTACGTCGCCGTCCAGCTCGACCAGGATG
GGCACCACCCCGGTGAACAGCTCCTCGCCCTTGCTCACCATGGTATATCTCCTTTGATTGTAAATAAAAT
GTAATTTACAGTATAGTATTTTAATTAATATACAAATGATTTGATAATAATTCTTATTTAACTATAATAT
ATTGTGTTGGGTTGAATTAAAGGTCCCGGATTAACTCCGGGGAATTGTTATCCGCTCACAATTCCCCTAT
AGTGAGTCGTATTAATTTCGGTCCGATTGAGCTCCAGCTTTTGTTCCCTTTAGTGAGGGTTAATTGCGCG
CTTCGAACCTGGGGAGAAACCAGAGGGCAACAGAGGGAGCCGGAGAGCAAGAGGCCAGCACTCTCCCTGC
TCCAGGAGCTGTTTGTTTTTCTCTCTCCATCCTCCAGGGAGCCAGGAGCTTTCTGAGATTGGCCAAATAC
TGGGCTTACATGGCGATACTCACATTCAGAACCCCAAACCCTGAGGGTTAGTGCCCCCGTCCCATCTACA
GGTCGCTGCCTCTCCCCTCAGGACACATTGTGCCAAAGGGATTTTAGGGGCGCTTACCTGTTCGAACCGG
TTGGAGGCTGGATCGGTCCCGGTGTCTTCTATGGAGGTCAAAACAGCGTGGATGGCGTCTCCAGGCGATC
TGACGGTTCACTAAACGAGCTCTGCTTATATAGACCTCCCACCGTACACGCCTACCGCCCATTTGCGTCA
ATGGGGCGGAGTTGTTACGACATTTTGGAAAGTCCCGTTGATTTTGGTGCAAAACAAACTCCCATTGACG
TCAATGGGGTGGAGACTTGGAAATCCCCGTGAGTCAAACCGCTATCCACGCCCATTGATGTACTGCCAAA
ACCGCATCACCATGGTAATAGCGATGACTAATACGTAGATGTACTGCCAAGTAGGAAAGTCCCATAAGGT
CATGTACTGGGCATAATGCCAGGCGGGCCATTTACCGTCATTGACGTCAATAGGGGGCGTACTTGGCATA
TGATACACTTGATGTACTGCCAAGTGGGCAGTTTACCGTAAATACTCCACCCATTGACGTCAATGGAAAG
TCCCTATTGACGTTACTATGGGAACATACGTCATTATTGACGTCAATGGGCGGGGGTCGTTGGGCGGTCA
GCCAGGCGGGCCATTTACCGTAAGTTATGTAACGCGGAACTCCATATATGGGCTATGAACTAATGACCCC
GTAATTGATTACTATTAATAACTAGTAACACGCGTGCGGCCGCTCTAGAGCATGGCTACGTAGATAAGTA
GCATGGCGGGTTAATCATTAACTACAAGGAACCCCTAGTGATGGAGTTGGCCACTCCCTCTCTGCGCGCT
CGCTCGCTCACTGAGGCCGGGCGACCAAAGGTCGCCCGACGCCCGGGCTTTGCCCGGGCGGCCTCAGTGA
GCGAGCGAGCGCGCAGCTGCCTGCAGGCATGCAAGCTGTAAGCTTGTCGAGAAGTACTAGAGGATCATAA
TCAGCCATACCACATTTGTAGAGGTTTTACTTGCTTTAAAAAACCTCCCACACCTCCCCCTGAACCTGAA
ACATAAAATGAATGCAATTGTTGTTGTTAACTTGTTTATTGCAGCTTATAATGGTTACAAATAAAGCAAT
AGCATCACAAATTTCACAAATAAAGCATTTTTTTCACTGCATTCTAGTTGTGGTTTGTCCAAACTCATCA
ATGTATCTTATCATGTCTGGATCTGATCACTGATATCGCCTAGGAGATCCGAACCAGATAAGTGAAATCT
AGTTCCAAACTATTTTGTCATTTTTAATTTTCGTATTAGCTTACGACGCTACACCCAGTTCCCATCTATT
TTGTCACTCTTCCCTAAATAATCCTTAAAAACTCCATTTCCACCCCTCCCAGTTCCCAACTATTTTGTCC
GCCCACAGCGGGGCATTTTTCTTCCTGTTATGTTTTTAATCAAACATCCTGCCAACTCCATGTGACAAAC
CGTCATCTTCGGCTACTTTTTCTCTGTCACAGAATGAAAATTTTTCTGTCATCTCTTCGTTATTAATGTT
TGTAATTGACTGAATATCAACGCTTATTTGCAGCCTGAATGGCGAATG
Features (pLannotate 1.2.2; 28 found; start..end, strand, type, name):
      2..457     +  rep_origin     f1 ori (sequence partly withheld): f1 bacteriophage origin of replication; arrow indicates direction of (+) strand synthesis
    484..588     +  promoter       AmpR promoter: bla
    589..1449    +  CDS            AmpR: β-lactamase; bla; confers resistance to ampicillin, carbenicillin, and related antibiotics
   1620..2208    +  rep_origin     ori: high-copy-number ColE1/pMB1/pBR322/pUC origin of replication
   2394..2443    -  misc_feature   bom (fragment): basis of mobility region from pBR322
   2511..2735    -  mobile_element Tn7R: mini-Tn7 element (right end of the Tn7 transposon) Tn7
   2802..3335    -  CDS            GmR: gentamycin acetyltransferase; aacC1; confers resistance to gentamycin
   3524..3552    -  promoter       Pc promoter: intI1 (promoter lies within the coding sequence); class 1 integron promoter
   3530..3877    -  CDS            YPR2_ECOLX (fragment): Protein predicted: Swiss-Prot protein existence level 4. From Escherichia coli.
   3882..3914    -  promoter       AmpR promoter (fragment): bla
   3917..4057    -  repeat_region  AAV2 ITR: inverted terminal repeat of adeno-associated virus serotype 2 inverted
   4139..4273    -  polyA_signal   SV40 poly(A) signal: SV40 polyadenylation signal
   4299..4317    +  promoter       T7 promoter: promoter for bacteriophage T7 RNA polymerase
   4388..4405    -  CDS            6xHis: 6xHis affinity tag
   4415..4447    -  CDS            HSV tag: HSV (herpes simplex virus) epitope tag
   4483..5202    -  CDS            EGFP: the original enhanced GFP (Yang et al., 1996) mammalian codon-optimized
   5217..5326    -  promoter       p10 promoter: baculovirus promoter for expression in insect cells
   5342..5366    -  protein_bind   lac operator: The lac repressor binds to the lac operator to inhibit transcription in E. coli. This inhibition can be relieved by adding lactose or isopropyl-β-D-thiogalactopyranoside (IPTG). lac repressor encoded by lacI
   5367..5385    -  promoter       T7 promoter: promoter for bacteriophage T7 RNA polymerase
   5418..5436    -  promoter       T3 promoter: promoter for bacteriophage T3 RNA polymerase
   5809..5860    -  promoter       CMVd2 promoter: truncated human cytomegalovirus (CMV) immediate early promoter that yields moderately reduced expression relative to the full-length promoter
   5922..5939    +  promoter       CMV promoter (fragment): human cytomegalovirus (CMV) immediate early promoter
   6012..6377    -  enhancer       CMV enhancer: human cytomegalovirus immediate early enhancer
   6448..6588    +  repeat_region  AAV2 ITR: inverted terminal repeat of adeno-associated virus serotype 2 inverted
   6624..6707    +  CDS            large T antigen (fragment): large T antigen from SV40 (simian virus 40)
   6730..6864    +  polyA_signal   SV40 poly(A) signal: SV40 polyadenylation signal
   6893..7058    -  mobile_element Tn7L: mini-Tn7 element (left end of the Tn7 transposon) Tn7
   7221..7237    +  CDS            lacZα (fragment): LacZα fragment of β-galactosidase; lacZ fragment
