[The description below was written by a language model from this plasmid's Addgene catalogue record and pLannotate feature annotations shown in this document.]
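Description:
pFBGR is a baculovirus donor (transfer) plasmid built on the Invitrogen pFBHTb (pFastBac-type) backbone, about 7.2 kb in total, and catalogued as an insect expression vector. It is propagated in E. coli through a high-copy ColE1/pUC-type origin and selected with ampicillin; an f1 origin is also present. Between the Tn7R and Tn7L mini-Tn7 ends lie a gentamicin resistance gene and the payload. Tn7 transposase can therefore move this whole segment into a baculovirus shuttle genome (bacmid) to generate a recombinant baculovirus.

The payload is a recombinant AAV vector genome flanked by two AAV2 inverted terminal repeats, the cis-acting elements needed for replication and encapsidation of the transgene into AAV capsids. Within the ITRs, EGFP lies downstream of two promoters in tandem. The first is a CMV immediate-early enhancer/promoter, which drives expression in mammalian cells transduced by the resulting vector. The second is a baculovirus p10 promoter placed immediately upstream of the coding sequence, which should let the same reporter be expressed in infected insect cells. An SV40 polyadenylation signal terminates the cassette.

The annotation also picks up T7 and T3 promoters, a lac operator, and HSV and 6xHis tag sequences downstream of EGFP. These appear to be carried over from cloning intermediates, and the record does not say whether the tags are fused to the reporter. A second SV40 poly(A) signal outside the ITRs comes from the backbone.

The stated purpose is to supply the packageable rAAV genome for AAV2 vector production in insect cells. Rep and capsid functions are not encoded on this plasmid and would have to be provided separately.
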