Addgene plasmid #65422: pFBGR
Purpose: Provides cis-acting sequences for rAAV transgene packaging and transposase-mediated recombinant baculovirus construction.
Depositing lab: Robert Kotin. Publication: Insect cells as a factory to produce adeno-associated virus type 2 vectors. Urabe M, Ding C, Kotin RM. Hum Gene Ther. 2002 Nov 1;13(16):1935-43. 10.1089/10430340260355347 PubMed 12427305.
Backbone
  Vector backbone: pFBHTb
  Backbone manufacturer: Invitrogen
  Backbone size w/o insert (bp): 4554
  Total vector size (bp): 7240
  Vector type: Insect Expression
Growth in bacteria
  Bacterial resistance: Ampicillin, 100 μg/mL
  Growth temperature: 30°C
  Growth strain: Stbl3
  Copy number: Unknown
Gene/Insert
  Gene/Insert name: enhanced green fluorescent protein (alt name: eGFP)
  Insert size (bp): 750
  Promoter: CMV
  Cloning method: Restriction Enzyme; 5′ cloning site Eco105I (destroyed during cloning); 3′ cloning site Ecl136II (destroyed during cloning)
  Sequencing primers: 5′ GACTCACTATAGGGGAATTG; 3′ GATCCAGACATGATAAGATAC
Terms and licenses: Academic/Nonprofit Terms; Industry Terms: Not Available to Industry
How to cite: pFBGR was a gift from Robert Kotin (Addgene plasmid # 65422)
