>Addgene plasmid #65422 | pFBGR | addgene partial sequence | sequence record 113011 | T3 5'-GCAATTAACCCTCACTAAAGG-3'
ATACGACTCACTATAGGGGAATTGTGAGCGGATAACAATTCCCCGGAGTTAATCCGGGACCTTTAATTCA
ACCCAACACAATATATTATAGTTAAATAAGAATTATTATCAAATCATTTGTATATTAATTAAAATACTAT
ACTGTAAATTACATTTTATTTACAATCAAAGGAGATATACCATGGTGAGCAAGGGCGAGGAGCTGTTCAC
CGGGGTGGTGCCCATCCTGGTCGAGCTGGACGGCGACGTAAACGGCCACAAGTTCAGCGTGTCCGGCGAG
GGCGAGGGCGATGCCACCTACGGCAAGCTGACCCTGAAGTTCATCTGCACCACCGGCAAGCTGCCCGTGC
CCTGGCCCACCCTCGTGACCACCCTGACCTACGGCGTGCAGTGCTTCAGCCGCTACCCCGACCACATGAA
GCAGCACGACTTCTTCAAGTCCGCCATGCCCGAAGGCTACGTCCAGGAGCGCACCATCTTCTTCAAGGAC
GACGGCAACTACAAGACCCGCGCCGAGGTGAAGTTCGAGGGCGACACCCTGGTGAACCGCATCGAGCTGA
AGGGCATCGACTTCAAGGAGGACGGCAACATCCTGGGGCACAAGCTGGAGTACAACTACAACAGCCACAA
CGTCTATATCATGGCCGACAAGCAGAAGAACGGCATCAAGGTGAACTTCAAGATCCGCCACAACATCGAG
GACGGCAGCGTGCAGCTCGCCGACCACTACCAGCAGAACACCCCCATCGGCGACGGCCCCGTGCTGCTGC
CCGACAACCACTACCTGAGCACCCAGTCCGCCCTGAGCAAAGACCCCAACGAGAAGCGCGATCACATGGT
CCTGCTGGAGTTCGTGACCGCCGCCGGGATCACTCTCGGCATGGACGAGCTGTACAA
