>Addgene plasmid #65422 | pFBGR | addgene partial sequence | sequence record 113806 | EXFP-internal-F 5'-ACGACGGCAACTACAAGACC-3'
ACCGCATCGAGCTGAAGGGCATCGACTTCAAGGAGGACGGCAACATCCTGGGGCACAAGCTGGAGTACAA
CTACAACAGCCACAACGTCTATATCATGGCCGACAAGCAGAAGAACGGCATCAAGGTGAACTTCAAGATC
CGCCACAACATCGAGGACGGCAGCGTGCAGCTCGCCGACCACTACCAGCAGAACACCCCCATCGGCGACG
GCCCCGTGCTGCTGCCCGACAACCACTACCTGAGCACCCAGTCCGCCCTGAGCAAAGACCCCAACGAGAA
GCGCGATCACATGGTCCTGCTGGAGTTCGTGACCGCCGCCGGGATCACTCTCGGCATGGACGAGCTGTAC
AAGTAAAGCGGCCGGCCGCACAGCTGTATACACGTGCAAGCCAGCCAGAACTCGCCCCGGAAGACCCCGA
GGATCTCGAGCACCACCATCACCATCACCATCACTAAGTGATTAACCTCAGGTGCAGGCTGCCTATCAGA
AGGTGGTGGCTGGTGTGGGTACCCAATTCGCCCTATAGTGAGTCGTATTACGCGCGCAGCGGCCGACCAT
GGCCCAACTTGTTTATTGCAGCTTATAATGGTTACAAATAAAGCAATAGCATCACAAATTTCACAAATAA
AGCATTTTTTTCACTGCATTCTAGTTGTGGTTTGTCCAAACTCATCAATGTATCTTATCATGTCTGGATC
TCCGGACACGTGCGGACCGAGCGGCCGCTCTAGAGCATGGCTACGTAGATAAGTAGCATGGCGGGTTAAT
CATTAACTACAAGGAA
